LOCUS       Exported 10569 bp ds-DNA circular SYN 29-AUG-2019
DEFINITION  synthetic circular DNA.
ACCESSION   .
VERSION     .
KEYWORDS    .
SOURCE      natural DNA sequence
  ORGANISM  unspecified
REFERENCE   1 (bases 1 to 10569)
  AUTHORS   AVA
  TITLE     Direct Submission
  JOURNAL   Exported Wednesday, Mar 20, 2019 from SnapGene 4.3.4
            https://www.snapgene.com
REFERENCE   2 (bases 1 to 10569)
  AUTHORS   .
  TITLE     Direct Submission
  JOURNAL   Exported Thursday, Aug 29, 2019 from SnapGene Viewer 4.3.11
            https://www.snapgene.com
FEATURES             Location/Qualifiers
     source          1..10569
                     /organism="unspecified"
                     /mol_type="genomic DNA"
     promoter        8..387
                     /label=CMV enhancer
     promoter        388..591
                     /label=CMV promoter
     promoter        633..651
                     /label=T7 promoter
     CDS             665..721
                     /codon_start=-1
                     /product="nuclear localization signal of SV40 (simian virus
                     40) large T antigen"
                     /label=SV40 NLS
                     /translation="MKRTADGSEFESPKKKRKV"
     CDS             722..4822
                     /codon_start=1
                     /product="nickase mutant of the Cas9 endonuclease from the
                     Streptococcus pyogenes Type II CRISPR/Cas system"
                     /label=Cas9(H840A)
                     /translation="DKKYSIGLDIGTNSVGWAVITDEYKVPSKKFKVLGNTDRHSIKKN
                     LIGALLFDSGETAEATRLKRTARRRYTRRKNRICYLQEIFSNEMAKVDDSFFHRLEESF
                     LVEEDKKHERHPIFGNIVDEVAYHEKYPTIYHLRKKLVDSTDKADLRLIYLALAHMIKF
                     RGHFLIEGDLNPDNSDVDKLFIQLVQTYNQLFEENPINASGVDAKAILSARLSKSRRLE
                     NLIAQLPGEKKNGLFGNLIALSLGLTPNFKSNFDLAEDAKLQLSKDTYDDDLDNLLAQI
                     GDQYADLFLAAKNLSDAILLSDILRVNTEITKAPLSASMIKRYDEHHQDLTLLKALVRQ
                     QLPEKYKEIFFDQSKNGYAGYIDGGASQEEFYKFIKPILEKMDGTEELLVKLNREDLLR
                     KQRTFDNGSIPHQIHLGELHAILRRQEDFYPFLKDNREKIEKILTFRIPYYVGPLARGN
                     SRFAWMTRKSEETITPWNFEEVVDKGASAQSFIERMTNFDKNLPNEKVLPKHSLLYEYF
                     TVYNELTKVKYVTEGMRKPAFLSGEQKKAIVDLLFKTNRKVTVKQLKEDYFKKIECFDS
                     VEISGVEDRFNASLGTYHDLLKIIKDKDFLDNEENEDILEDIVLTLTLFEDREMIEERL
                     KTYAHLFDDKVMKQLKRRRYTGWGRLSRKLINGIRDKQSGKTILDFLKSDGFANRNFMQ
                     LIHDDSLTFKEDIQKAQVSGQGDSLHEHIANLAGSPAIKKGILQTVKVVDELVKVMGRH
                     KPENIVIEMARENQTTQKGQKNSRERMKRIEEGIKELGSQILKEHPVENTQLQNEKLYL
                     YYLQNGRDMYVDQELDINRLSDYDVDAIVPQSFLKDDSIDNKVLTRSDKNRGKSDNVPS
                     EEVVKKMKNYWRQLLNAKLITQRKFDNLTKAERGGLSELDKAGFIKRQLVETRQITKHV
                     AQILDSRMNTKYDENDKLIREVKVITLKSKLVSDFRKDFQFYKVREINNYHHAHDAYLN
                     AVVGTALIKKYPKLESEFVYGDYKVYDVRKMIAKSEQEIGKATAKYFFYSNIMNFFKTE
                     ITLANGEIRKRPLIETNGETGEIVWDKGRDFATVRKVLSMPQVNIVKKTEVQTGGFSKE
                     SILPKRNSDKLIARKKDWDPKKYGGFDSPTVAYSVLVVAKVEKGKSKKLKSVKELLGIT
                     IMERSSFEKNPIDFLEAKGYKEVKKDLIIKLPKYSLFELENGRKRMLASAGELQKGNEL
                     ALPSKYVNFLYLASHYEKLKGSPEDNEQKQLFVEQHKHYLDEIIEQISEFSKRVILADA
                     NLDKVLSAYNKHRDKPIREQAENIIHLFTLTNLGAPAAFKYFDTTIDRKRYTSTKEVLD
                     ATLIHQSITGLYETRIDLSQLGGD"
     CDS             4922..6952
                     /codon_start=-1
                     /label=MMLV RT
                     /translation="TLNIEDEYRLHETSKEPDVSLGSTWLSDFPQAWAETGGMGLAVRQ
                     APLIIPLKATSTPVSIKQYPMSQEARLGIKPHIQRLLDQGILVPCQSPWNTPLLPVKKP
                     GTNDYRPVQDLREVNKRVEDIHPTVPNPYNLLSGLPPSHQWYTVLDLKDAFFCLRLHPT
                     SQPLFAFEWRDPEMGISGQLTWTRLPQGFKNSPTLFNEALHRDLADFRIQHPDLILLQY
                     VDDLLLAATSELDCQQGTRALLQTLGNLGYRASAKKAQICQKQVKYLGYLLKEGQRWLT
                     EARKETVMGQPTPKTPRQLREFLGKAGFCRLFIPGFAEMAAPLYPLTKPGTLFNWGPDQ
                     QKAYQEIKQALLTAPALGLPDLTKPFELFVDEKQGYAKGVLTQKLGPWRRPVAYLSKKL
                     DPVAAGWPPCLRMVAAIAVLTKDAGKLTMGQPLVILAPHAVEALVKQPPDRWLSNARMT
                     HYQALLLDTDRVQFGPVVALNPATLLPLPEEGLQHNCLDILAEAHGTRPDLTDQPLPDA
                     DHTWYTDGSSLLQEGQRKAGAAVTTETEVIWAKALPAGTSAQRAELIALTQALKMAEGK
                     KLNVYTDSRYAFATAHIHGEIYRRRGWLTSEGKEIKNKDEILALLKALFLPKRLSIIHC
                     PGHQKGHSAEARGNRMADQAARKAAITETPDTSTLLIENSSP"
     misc_feature    5519..5521
                     /label=D200N
     misc_feature    5837..5839
                     /label=T306K
     misc_feature    5858..5860
                     /label=W313F
     misc_feature    5891
                     /label=sense mut
     misc_feature    5909..5911
                     /label=T330P
     misc_feature    6728..6730
                     /label=L603W
     CDS             6965..7015
                     /codon_start=-1
                     /product="nuclear localization signal of SV40 (simian virus
                     40) large T antigen"
                     /label=SV40 NLS
                     /translation="KRTADGSEFEPKKKRKV"
     CDS             7025..7081
                     /codon_start=-1
                     /product="2A peptide from porcine teschovirus-1
                     polyprotein"
                     /label=P2A
                     /translation="ATNFSLLKQAGDVEENPGP"
     CDS             7082..7798
                     /codon_start=1
                     /label=GFP
                     /translation="MVSKGEELFTGVVPILVELDGDVNGHKFSVSGEGEGDATYGKLTL
                     KFICTTGKLPVPWPTLVTTLTYGVQCFSRYPDHMKQHDFFKSAMPEGYVQERTIFFKDD
                     GNYKTRAEVKFEGDTLVNRIELKGIDFKEDGNILGHKLEYNYNSHNVYIMADKQKNGIK
                     VNFKIRHNIEDGSVQLADHYQQNTPIGDGPVLLPDNHYLSTQSALSKDPNEKRDHMVLL
                     EFVTAAGITLGMDELYK"
     CDS             7811..7831
                     /codon_start=1
                     /label=SV40 NLS
                     /translation="PKKKRKV"
     polyA_signal    7886..8110
                     /label=bGH poly(A) signal
     misc_feature    7987
                     /label=mut
     protein_bind    8205..8221
                     /label=lac operator
                     /bound_moiety="lac repressor encoded by lacI"
     promoter        complement(8229..8259)
                     /label=lac promoter
     protein_bind    8274..8295
                     /label=CAP binding site
                     /bound_moiety="E. coli catabolite activator protein"
     rep_origin      complement(8583..9171)
                     /direction=LEFT
                     /label=ori
     CDS             complement(9342..10202)
                     /codon_start=-1
                     /gene="bla"
                     /product="beta-lactamase"
                     /label=AmpR
                     /translation="MSIQHFRVALIPFFAAFCLPVFAHPETLVKVKDAEDQLGARVGYI
                     ELDLNSGKILESFRPEERFPMMSTFKVLLCGAVLSRIDAGQEQLGRRIHYSQNDLVEYS
                     PVTEKHLTDGMTVRELCSAAITMSDNTAANLLLTTIGGPKELTAFLHNMGDHVTRLDRW
                     EPELNEAIPNDERDTTMPVAMATTLRKLLTGELLTLASRQQLIDWMEADKVAGPLLRSA
                     LPAGWFIADKSGAGERGSRGIIAALGPDGKPSRIVVIYTTGSQATMDERNRQIAEIGAS
                     LIKHW"
     promoter        complement(10203..10307)
                     /gene="bla"
                     /label=AmpR promoter
ORIGIN
        1 acgcgttgac attgattatt gactagttat taatagtaat caattacggg gtcattagtt
       61 catagcccat atatggagtt ccgcgttaca taacttacgg taaatggccc gcctggctga
      121 ccgcccaacg acccccgccc attgacgtca ataatgacgt atgttcccat agtaacgcca
      181 atagggactt tccattgacg tcaatgggtg gagtatttac ggtaaactgc ccacttggca
      241 gtacatcaag tgtatcatat gccaagtacg ccccctattg acgtcaatga cggtaaatgg
      301 cccgcctggc attatgccca gtacatgacc ttatgggact ttcctacttg gcagtacatc
      361 tacgtattag tcatcgctat taccatggtg atgcggtttt ggcagtacat caatgggcgt
      421 ggatagcggt ttgactcacg gggatttcca agtctccacc ccattgacgt caatgggagt
      481 ttgttttggc accaaaatca acgggacttt ccaaaatgtc gtaacaactc cgccccattg
      541 acgcaaatgg gcggtaggcg tgtacggtgg gaggtctata taagcagagc tggtttagtg
      601 aaccgtcaga tccgctagag atccgcggcc gctaatacga ctcactatag ggagagccgc
      661 caccatgaaa cggacagccg acggaagcga gttcgagtca ccaaagaaga agcggaaagt
      721 cgacaagaag tacagcatcg gcctggacat cggcaccaac tctgtgggct gggccgtgat
      781 caccgacgag tacaaggtgc ccagcaagaa attcaaggtg ctgggcaaca ccgaccggca
      841 cagcatcaag aagaacctga tcggagccct gctgttcgac agcggcgaaa cagccgaggc
      901 cacccggctg aagagaaccg ccagaagaag atacaccaga cggaagaacc ggatctgcta
      961 tctgcaagag atcttcagca acgagatggc caaggtggac gacagcttct tccacagact
     1021 ggaagagtcc ttcctggtgg aagaggataa gaagcacgag cggcacccca tcttcggcaa
     1081 catcgtggac gaggtggcct accacgagaa gtaccccacc atctaccacc tgagaaagaa
     1141 actggtggac agcaccgaca aggccgacct gcggctgatc tatctggccc tggcccacat
     1201 gatcaagttc cggggccact tcctgatcga gggcgacctg aaccccgaca acagcgacgt
     1261 ggacaagctg ttcatccagc tggtgcagac ctacaaccag ctgttcgagg aaaaccccat
     1321 caacgccagc ggcgtggacg ccaaggccat cctgtctgcc agactgagca agagcagacg
     1381 gctggaaaat ctgatcgccc agctgcccgg cgagaagaag aatggcctgt tcggaaacct
     1441 gattgccctg agcctgggcc tgacccccaa cttcaagagc aacttcgacc tggccgagga
     1501 tgccaaactg cagctgagca aggacaccta cgacgacgac ctggacaacc tgctggccca
     1561 gatcggcgac cagtacgccg acctgtttct ggccgccaag aacctgtccg acgccatcct
     1621 gctgagcgac atcctgagag tgaacaccga gatcaccaag gcccccctga gcgcctctat
     1681 gatcaagaga tacgacgagc accaccagga cctgaccctg ctgaaagctc tcgtgcggca
     1741 gcagctgcct gagaagtaca aagagatttt cttcgaccag agcaagaacg gctacgccgg
     1801 ctacattgac ggcggagcca gccaggaaga gttctacaag ttcatcaagc ccatcctgga
     1861 aaagatggac ggcaccgagg aactgctcgt gaagctgaac agagaggacc tgctgcggaa
     1921 gcagcggacc ttcgacaacg gcagcatccc ccaccagatc cacctgggag agctgcacgc
     1981 cattctgcgg cggcaggaag atttttaccc attcctgaag gacaaccggg aaaagatcga
     2041 gaagatcctg accttccgca tcccctacta cgtgggccct ctggccaggg gaaacagcag
     2101 attcgcctgg atgaccagaa agagcgagga aaccatcacc ccctggaact tcgaggaagt
     2161 ggtggacaag ggcgcttccg cccagagctt catcgagcgg atgaccaact tcgataagaa
     2221 cctgcccaac gagaaggtgc tgcccaagca cagcctgctg tacgagtact tcaccgtgta
     2281 taacgagctg accaaagtga aatacgtgac cgagggaatg agaaagcccg ccttcctgag
     2341 cggcgagcag aaaaaggcca tcgtggacct gctgttcaag accaaccgga aagtgaccgt
     2401 gaagcagctg aaagaggact acttcaagaa aatcgagtgc ttcgactccg tggaaatctc
     2461 cggcgtggaa gatcggttca acgcctccct gggcacatac cacgatctgc tgaaaattat
     2521 caaggacaag gacttcctgg acaatgagga aaacgaggac attctggaag atatcgtgct
     2581 gaccctgaca ctgtttgagg acagagagat gatcgaggaa cggctgaaaa cctatgccca
     2641 cctgttcgac gacaaagtga tgaagcagct gaagcggcgg agatacaccg gctggggcag
     2701 gctgagccgg aagctgatca acggcatccg ggacaagcag tccggcaaga caatcctgga
     2761 tttcctgaag tccgacggct tcgccaacag aaacttcatg cagctgatcc acgacgacag
     2821 cctgaccttt aaagaggaca tccagaaagc ccaggtgtcc ggccagggcg atagcctgca
     2881 cgagcacatt gccaatctgg ccggcagccc cgccattaag aagggcatcc tgcagacagt
     2941 gaaggtggtg gacgagctcg tgaaagtgat gggccggcac aagcccgaga acatcgtgat
     3001 cgaaatggcc agagagaacc agaccaccca gaagggacag aagaacagcc gcgagagaat
     3061 gaagcggatc gaagagggca tcaaagagct gggcagccag atcctgaaag aacaccccgt
     3121 ggaaaacacc cagctgcaga acgagaagct gtacctgtac tacctgcaga atgggcggga
     3181 tatgtacgtg gaccaggaac tggacatcaa ccggctgtcc gactacgatg tggacgctat
     3241 cgtgcctcag agctttctga aggacgactc catcgacaac aaggtgctga ccagaagcga
     3301 caagaaccgg ggcaagagcg acaacgtgcc ctccgaagag gtcgtgaaga agatgaagaa
     3361 ctactggcgg cagctgctga acgccaagct gattacccag agaaagttcg acaatctgac
     3421 caaggccgag agaggcggcc tgagcgaact ggataaggcc ggcttcatca agagacagct
     3481 ggtggaaacc cggcagatca caaagcacgt ggcacagatc ctggactccc ggatgaacac
     3541 taagtacgac gagaatgaca agctgatccg ggaagtgaaa gtgatcaccc tgaagtccaa
     3601 gctggtgtcc gatttccgga aggatttcca gttttacaaa gtgcgcgaga tcaacaacta
     3661 ccaccacgcc cacgacgcct acctgaacgc cgtcgtggga accgccctga tcaaaaagta
     3721 ccctaagctg gaaagcgagt tcgtgtacgg cgactacaag gtgtacgacg tgcggaagat
     3781 gatcgccaag agcgagcagg aaatcggcaa ggctaccgcc aagtacttct tctacagcaa
     3841 catcatgaac tttttcaaga ccgagattac cctggccaac ggcgagatcc ggaagcggcc
     3901 tctgatcgag acaaacggcg aaaccgggga gatcgtgtgg gataagggcc gggattttgc
     3961 caccgtgcgg aaagtgctga gcatgcccca agtgaatatc gtgaaaaaga ccgaggtgca
     4021 gacaggcggc ttcagcaaag agtctatcct gcccaagagg aacagcgata agctgatcgc
     4081 cagaaagaag gactgggacc ctaagaagta cggcggcttc gacagcccca ccgtggccta
     4141 ttctgtgctg gtggtggcca aagtggaaaa gggcaagtcc aagaaactga agagtgtgaa
     4201 agagctgctg gggatcacca tcatggaaag aagcagcttc gagaagaatc ccatcgactt
     4261 tctggaagcc aagggctaca aagaagtgaa aaaggacctg atcatcaagc tgcctaagta
     4321 ctccctgttc gagctggaaa acggccggaa gagaatgctg gcctctgccg gcgaactgca
     4381 gaagggaaac gaactggccc tgccctccaa atatgtgaac ttcctgtacc tggccagcca
     4441 ctatgagaag ctgaagggct cccccgagga taatgagcag aaacagctgt ttgtggaaca
     4501 gcacaagcac tacctggacg agatcatcga gcagatcagc gagttctcca agagagtgat
     4561 cctggccgac gctaatctgg acaaagtgct gtccgcctac aacaagcacc gggataagcc
     4621 catcagagag caggccgaga atatcatcca cctgtttacc ctgaccaatc tgggagcccc
     4681 tgccgccttc aagtactttg acaccaccat cgaccggaag aggtacacca gcaccaaaga
     4741 ggtgctggac gccaccctga tccaccagag catcaccggc ctgtacgaga cacggatcga
     4801 cctgtctcag ctgggaggtg actctggagg atctagcgga ggatcctctg gcagcgagac
     4861 accaggaaca agcgagtcag caacaccaga gagcagtggc ggcagcagcg gcggcagcag
     4921 caccctaaat atagaagatg agtatcggct acatgagacc tcaaaagagc cagatgtttc
     4981 tctagggtcc acatggctgt ctgattttcc tcaggcctgg gcggaaaccg ggggcatggg
     5041 actggcagtt cgccaagctc ctctgatcat acctctgaaa gcaacctcta cccccgtgtc
     5101 cataaaacaa taccccatgt cacaagaagc cagactgggg atcaagcccc acatacagag
     5161 actgttggac cagggaatac tggtaccctg ccagtccccc tggaacacgc ccctgctacc
     5221 cgttaagaaa ccagggacta atgattatag gcctgtccag gatctgagag aagtcaacaa
     5281 gcgggtggaa gacatccacc ccaccgtgcc caacccttac aacctcttga gcgggctccc
     5341 accgtcccac cagtggtaca ctgtgcttga tttaaaggat gcctttttct gcctgagact
     5401 ccaccccacc agtcagcctc tcttcgcctt tgagtggaga gatccagaga tgggaatctc
     5461 aggacaattg acctggacca gactcccaca gggtttcaaa aacagtccca ccctgtttaa
     5521 tgaggcactg cacagagacc tagcagactt ccggatccag cacccagact tgatcctgct
     5581 acagtacgtg gatgacttac tgctggccgc cacttctgag ctagactgcc aacaaggtac
     5641 tcgggccctg ttacaaaccc tagggaacct cgggtatcgg gcctcggcca agaaagccca
     5701 aatttgccag aaacaggtca agtatctggg gtatcttcta aaagagggtc agagatggct
     5761 gactgaggcc agaaaagaga ctgtgatggg gcagcctact ccgaagaccc ctcgacaact
     5821 aagggagttc ctagggaagg caggcttctg tcgcctcttc atccctgggt ttgcagaaat
     5881 ggcagccccc ctgtaccctc tcaccaaacc ggggactctg tttaattggg gcccagacca
     5941 acaaaaggcc tatcaagaaa tcaagcaagc tcttctaact gccccagccc tggggttgcc
     6001 agatttgact aagccctttg aactctttgt cgacgagaag cagggctacg ccaaaggtgt
     6061 cctaacgcaa aaactgggac cttggcgtcg gccggtggcc tacctgtcca aaaagctaga
     6121 cccagtagca gctgggtggc ccccttgcct acggatggta gcagccattg ccgtactgac
     6181 aaaggatgca ggcaagctaa ccatgggaca gccactagtc attctggccc cccatgcagt
     6241 agaggcacta gtcaaacaac cccccgaccg ctggctttcc aacgcccgga tgactcacta
     6301 tcaggccttg cttttggaca cggaccgggt ccagttcgga ccggtggtag ccctgaaccc
     6361 ggctacgctg ctcccactgc ctgaggaagg gctgcaacac aactgccttg atatcctggc
     6421 cgaagcccac ggaacccgac ccgacctaac ggaccagccg ctcccagacg ccgaccacac
     6481 ctggtacacg gatggaagca gtctcttaca agagggacag cgtaaggcgg gagctgcggt
     6541 gaccaccgag accgaggtaa tctgggctaa agccctgcca gccgggacat ccgctcagcg
     6601 ggctgaactg atagcactca cccaggccct aaagatggca gaaggtaaga agctaaatgt
     6661 ttatactgat agccgttatg cttttgctac tgcccatatc catggagaaa tatacagaag
     6721 gcgtgggtgg ctcacatcag aaggcaaaga gatcaaaaat aaagacgaga tcttggccct
     6781 actaaaagcc ctctttctgc ccaaaagact tagcataatc cattgtccag gacatcaaaa
     6841 gggacacagc gccgaggcta gaggcaaccg gatggctgac caagcggccc gaaaggcagc
     6901 catcacagag actccagaca cctctaccct cctcatagaa aattcatcac cctctggcgg
     6961 ctcaaaaaga accgccgacg gcagcgaatt cgagcccaag aagaagagga aagtcggaag
     7021 cggagctact aacttcagcc tgctgaagca ggctggagac gtggaggaga accctggacc
     7081 tatggtgagc aagggcgagg agctgttcac cggggtggtg cccatcctgg tcgagctgga
     7141 cggcgacgta aacggccaca agttcagcgt gtccggcgag ggcgagggcg atgccaccta
     7201 cggcaagctg accctgaagt tcatctgcac caccggcaag ctgcccgtgc cctggcccac
     7261 cctcgtgacc accctgacct acggcgtgca gtgcttcagc cgctaccccg accacatgaa
     7321 gcagcacgac ttcttcaagt ccgccatgcc cgaaggctac gtccaggagc gcaccatctt
     7381 cttcaaggac gacggcaact acaagacccg cgccgaggtg aagttcgagg gcgacaccct
     7441 ggtgaaccgc atcgagctga agggcatcga cttcaaggag gacggcaaca tcctggggca
     7501 caagctggag tacaactaca acagccacaa cgtctatatc atggccgaca agcagaagaa
     7561 cggcatcaag gtgaacttca agatccgcca caacatcgag gacggcagcg tgcagctcgc
     7621 cgaccactac cagcagaaca cccccatcgg cgacggcccc gtgctgctgc ccgacaacca
     7681 ctacctgagc acccagtccg ccctgagcaa agaccccaac gagaagcgcg atcacatggt
     7741 cctgctggag ttcgtgaccg ccgccgggat cactctcggc atggacgagc tgtacaagtc
     7801 tggtggttct cccaagaaga agaggaaagt ctaaccggtc atcatcacca tcaccattga
     7861 gtttaaaccc gctgatcagc ctcgactgtg ccttctagtt gccagccatc tgttgtttgc
     7921 ccctcccccg tgccttcctt gaccctggaa ggtgccactc ccactgtcct ttcctaataa
     7981 aatgagaaaa ttgcatcgca ttgtctgagt aggtgtcatt ctattctggg gggtggggtg
     8041 gggcaggaca gcaaggggga ggattgggaa gacaatagca ggcatgctgg ggatgcggtg
     8101 ggctctatgg cttctgaggc ggaaagaacc agctggggct cgataccgtc gacctctagc
     8161 tagagcttgg cgtaatcatg gtcatagctg tttcctgtgt gaaattgtta tccgctcaca
     8221 attccacaca acatacgagc cggaagcata aagtgtaaag cctagggtgc ctaatgagtg
     8281 agctaactca cattaattgc gttgcgctca ctgcccgctt tccagtcggg aaacctgtcg
     8341 tgccagctgc attaatgaat cggccaacgc gcggggagag gcggtttgcg tattgggcgc
     8401 tcttccgctt cctcgctcac tgactcgctg cgctcggtcg ttcggctgcg gcgagcggta
     8461 tcagctcact caaaggcggt aatacggtta tccacagaat caggggataa cgcaggaaag
     8521 aacatgtgag caaaaggcca gcaaaaggcc aggaaccgta aaaaggccgc gttgctggcg
     8581 tttttccata ggctccgccc ccctgacgag catcacaaaa atcgacgctc aagtcagagg
     8641 tggcgaaacc cgacaggact ataaagatac caggcgtttc cccctggaag ctccctcgtg
     8701 cgctctcctg ttccgaccct gccgcttacc ggatacctgt ccgcctttct cccttcggga
     8761 agcgtggcgc tttctcatag ctcacgctgt aggtatctca gttcggtgta ggtcgttcgc
     8821 tccaagctgg gctgtgtgca cgaacccccc gttcagcccg accgctgcgc cttatccggt
     8881 aactatcgtc ttgagtccaa cccggtaaga cacgacttat cgccactggc agcagccact
     8941 ggtaacagga ttagcagagc gaggtatgta ggcggtgcta cagagttctt gaagtggtgg
     9001 cctaactacg gctacactag aagaacagta tttggtatct gcgctctgct gaagccagtt
     9061 accttcggaa aaagagttgg tagctcttga tccggcaaac aaaccaccgc tggtagcggt
     9121 ggtttttttg tttgcaagca gcagattacg cgcagaaaaa aaggatctca agaagatcct
     9181 ttgatctttt ctacggggtc tgacgctcag tggaacgaaa actcacgtta agggattttg
     9241 gtcatgagat tatcaaaaag gatcttcacc tagatccttt taaattaaaa atgaagtttt
     9301 aaatcaatct aaagtatata tgagtaaact tggtctgaca gttaccaatg cttaatcagt
     9361 gaggcaccta tctcagcgat ctgtctattt cgttcatcca tagttgcctg actccccgtc
     9421 gtgtagataa ctacgatacg ggagggctta ccatctggcc ccagtgctgc aatgataccg
     9481 cgagacccac gctcaccggc tccagattta tcagcaataa accagccagc cggaagggcc
     9541 gagcgcagaa gtggtcctgc aactttatcc gcctccatcc agtctattaa ttgttgccgg
     9601 gaagctagag taagtagttc gccagttaat agtttgcgca acgttgttgc cattgctaca
     9661 ggcatcgtgg tgtcacgctc gtcgtttggt atggcttcat tcagctccgg ttcccaacga
     9721 tcaaggcgag ttacatgatc ccccatgttg tgcaaaaaag cggttagctc cttcggtcct
     9781 ccgatcgttg tcagaagtaa gttggccgca gtgttatcac tcatggttat ggcagcactg
     9841 cataattctc ttactgtcat gccatccgta agatgctttt ctgtgactgg tgagtactca
     9901 accaagtcat tctgagaata gtgtatgcgg cgaccgagtt gctcttgccc ggcgtcaata
     9961 cgggataata ccgcgccaca tagcagaact ttaaaagtgc tcatcattgg aaaacgttct
    10021 tcggggcgaa aactctcaag gatcttaccg ctgttgagat ccagttcgat gtaacccact
    10081 cgtgcaccca actgatcttc agcatctttt actttcacca gcgtttctgg gtgagcaaaa
    10141 acaggaaggc aaaatgccgc aaaaaaggga ataagggcga cacggaaatg ttgaatactc
    10201 atactcttcc tttttcaata ttattgaagc atttatcagg gttattgtct catgagcgga
    10261 tacatatttg aatgtattta gaaaaataaa caaatagggg ttccgcgcac atttccccga
    10321 aaagtgccac ctgacgtcga cggatcggga gatcgatctc ccgatcccct agggtcgact
    10381 ctcagtacaa tctgctctga tgccgcatag ttaagccagt atctgctccc tgcttgtgtg
    10441 ttggaggtcg ctgagtagtg cgcgagcaaa atttaagcta caacaaggca aggcttgacc
    10501 gacaattgca tgaagaatct gcttagggtt aggcgttttg cgctgcttcg cgatgtacgg
    10561 gccagatat
//
