>Addgene plasmid #132776 | pCMV-PE2-P2A-GFP | addgene full sequence | sequence record 430585 | Addgene NGS Result
GTGCCGGCCCATCACTTTCACGAGCTCGTCCACCACCTTCACTGTCTGCAGGATGCCCTTCTTAATGGCG
GGGCTGCCGGCCAGATTGGCAATGTGCTCGTGCAGGCTATCGCCCTGGCCGGACACCTGGGCTTTCTGGA
TGTCCTCTTTAAAGGTCAGGCTGTCGTCGTGGATCAGCTGCATGAAGTTTCTGTTGGCGAAGCCGTCGGA
CTTCAGGAAATCCAGGATTGTCTTGCCGGACTGCTTGTCCCGGATGCCGTTGATCAGCTTCCGGCTCAGC
CTGCCCCAGCCGGTGTATCTCCGCCGCTTCAGCTGCTTCATCACTTTGTCGTCGAACAGGTGGGCATAGG
TTTTCAGCCGTTCCTCGATCATCTCTCTGTCCTCAAACAGTGTCAGGGTCAGCACGATATCTTCCAGAAT
GTCCTCGTTTTCCTCATTGTCCAGGAAGTCCTTGTCCTTGATAATTTTCAGCAGATCGTGGTATGTGCCC
AGGGAGGCGTTGAACCGATCTTCCACGCCGGAGATTTCCACGGAGTCGAAGCACTCGATTTTCTTGAAGT
AGTCCTCTTTCAGCTGCTTCACGGTCACTTTCCGGTTGGTCTTGAACAGCAGGTCCACGATGGCCTTTTT
CTGCTCGCCGCTCAGGAAGGCGGGCTTTCTCATTCCCTCGGTCACGTATTTCACTTTGGTCAGCTCGTTA
TACACGGTGAAGTACTCGTACAGCAGGCTGTGCTTGGGCAGCACCTTCTCGTTGGGCAGGTTCTTATCGA
AGTTGGTCATCCGCTCGATGAAGCTCTGGGCGGAAGCGCCCTTGTCCACCACTTCCTCGAAGTTCCAGGG
GGTGATGGTTTCCTCGCTCTTTCTGGTCATCCAGGCGAATCTGCTGTTTCCCCTGGCCAGAGGGCCCACG
TAGTAGGGGATGCGGAAGGTCAGGATCTTCTCGATCTTTTCCCGGTTGTCCTTCAGGAATGGGTAAAAAT
CTTCCTGCCGCCGCAGAATGGCGTGCAGCTCTCCCAGGTGGATCTGGTGGGGGATGCTGCCGTTGTCGAA
GGTCCGCTGCTTCCGCAGCAGGTCCTCTCTGTTCAGCTTCACGAGCAGTTCCTCGGTGCCGTCCATCTTT
TCCAGGATGGGCTTGATGAACTTGTAGAACTCTTCCTGGCTGGCTCCGCCGTCAATGTAGCCGGCGTAGC
CGTTCTTGCTCTGGTCGAAGAAAATCTCTTTGTACTTCTCAGGCAGCTGCTGCCGCACGAGAGCTTTCAG
CAGGGTCAGGTCCTGGTGGTGCTCGTCGTATCTCTTGATCATAGAGGCGCTCAGGGGGGCCTTGGTGATC
TCGGTGTTCACTCTCAGGATGTCGCTCAGCAGGATGGCGTCGGACAGGTTCTTGGCGGCCAGAAACAGGT
CGGCGTACTGGTCGCCGATCTGGGCCAGCAGGTTGTCCAGGTCGTCGTCGTAGGTGTCCTTGCTCAGCTG
CAGTTTGGCATCCTCGGCCAGGTCGAAGTTGCTCTTGAAGTTGGGGGTCAGGCCCAGGCTCAGGGCAATC
AGGTTTCCGAACAGGCCATTCTTCTTCTCGCCGGGCAGCTGGGCGATCAGATTTTCCAGCCGTCTGCTCT
TGCTCAGTCTGGCAGACAGGATGGCCTTGGCGTCCACGCCGCTGGCGTTGATGGGGTTTTCCTCGAACAG
CTGGTTGTAGGTCTGCACCAGCTGGATGAACAGCTTGTCCACGTCGCTGTTGTCGGGGTTCAGGTCGCCC
TCGATCAGGAAGTGGCCCCGGAACTTGATCATGTGGGCCAGGGCCAGATAGATCAGCCGCAGGTCGGCCT
TGTCGGTGCTGTCCACCAGTTTCTTTCTCAGGTGGTAGATGGTGGGGTACTTCTCGTGGTAGGCCACCTC
GTCCACGATGTTGCCGAAGATGGGGTGCCGCTCGTGCTTCTTATCCTCTTCCACCAGGAAGGACTCTTCC
AGTCTGTGGAAGAAGCTGTCGTCCACCTTGGCCATCTCGTTGCTGAAGATCTCTTGCAGATAGCAGATCC
GGTTCTTCCGTCTGGTGTATCTTCTTCTGGCGGTTCTCTTCAGCCGGGTGGCCTCGGCTGTTTCGCCGCT
GTCGAACAGCAGGGCTCCGATCAGGTTCTTCTTGATGCTGTGCCGGTCGGTGTTGCCCAGCACCTTGAAT
TTCTTGCTGGGCACCTTGTACTCGTCGGTGATCACGGCCCAGCCCACAGAGTTGGTGCCGATGTCCAGGC
CGATGCTGTACTTCTTGTCGACTTTCCGCTTCTTCTTTGGTGACTCGAACTCGCTTCCGTCGGCTGTCCG
TTTCATGGTGGCGGCTCTCCCTATAGTGAGTCGTATTAGCGGCCGCGGATCTCTAGCGGATCTGACGGTT
CACTAAACCAGCTCTGCTTATATAGACCTCCCACCGTACACGCCTACCGCCCATTTGCGTCAATGGGGCG
GAGTTGTTACGACATTTTGGAAAGTCCCGTTGATTTTGGTGCCAAAACAAACTCCCATTGACGTCAATGG
GGTGGAGACTTGGAAATCCCCGTGAGTCAAACCGCTATCCACGCCCATTGATGTACTGCCAAAACCGCAT
CACCATGGTAATAGCGATGACTAATACGTAGATGTACTGCCAAGTAGGAAAGTCCCATAAGGTCATGTAC
TGGGCATAATGCCAGGCGGGCCATTTACCGTCATTGACGTCAATAGGGGGCGTACTTGGCATATGATACA
CTTGATGTACTGCCAAGTGGGCAGTTTACCGTAAATACTCCACCCATTGACGTCAATGGAAAGTCCCTAT
TGGCGTTACTATGGGAACATACGTCATTATTGACGTCAATGGGCGGGGGTCGTTGGGCGGTCAGCCAGGC
GGGCCATTTACCGTAAGTTATGTAACGCGGAACTCCATATATGGGCTATGAACTAATGACCCCGTAATTG
ATTACTATTAATAACTAGTCAATAATCAATGTCAACGCGTATATCTGGCCCGTACATCGCGAAGCAGCGC
AAAACGCCTAACCCTAAGCAGATTCTTCATGCAATTGTCGGTCAAGCCTTGCCTTGTTGTAGCTTAAATT
TTGCTCGCGCACTACTCAGCGACCTCCAACACACAAGCAGGGAGCAGATACTGGCTTAACTATGCGGCAT
CAGAGCAGATTGTACTGAGAGTAGACCCTAGGGGATCGGGAGATCGATCTCCCGATCCGTCGACGTCAGG
TGGCACTTTTCGGGGAAATGTGCGCGGAACCCCTATTTGTTTATTTTTCTAAATACATTCAAATATGTAT
CCGCTCATGAGACAATAACCCTGATAAATGCTTCAATAATATTGAAAAAGGAAGAGTATGAGTATTCAAC
ATTTCCGTGTCGCCCTTATTCCCTTTTTTGCGGCATTTTGCCTTCCTGTTTTTGCTCACCCAGAAACGCT
GGTGAAAGTAAAAGATGCTGAAGATCAGTTGGGTGCACGAGTGGGTTACATCGAACTGGATCTCAACAGC
GGTAAGATCCTTGAGAGTTTTCGCCCCGAAGAACGTTTTCCAATGATGAGCACTTTTAAAGTTCTGCTAT
GTGGCGCGGTATTATCCCGTATTGACGCCGGGCAAGAGCAACTCGGTCGCCGCATACACTATTCTCAGAA
TGACTTGGTTGAGTACTCACCAGTCACAGAAAAGCATCTTACGGATGGCATGACAGTAAGAGAATTATGC
AGTGCTGCCATAACCATGAGTGATAACACTGCGGCCAACTTACTTCTGACAACGATCGGAGGACCGAAGG
AGCTAACCGCTTTTTTGCACAACATGGGGGATCATGTAACTCGCCTTGATCGTTGGGAACCGGAGCTGAA
TGAAGCCATACCAAACGACGAGCGTGACACCACGATGCCTGTAGCAATGGCAACAACGTTGCGCAAACTA
TTAACTGGCGAACTACTTACTCTAGCTTCCCGGCAACAATTAATAGACTGGATGGAGGCGGATAAAGTTG
CAGGACCACTTCTGCGCTCGGCCCTTCCGGCTGGCTGGTTTATTGCTGATAAATCTGGAGCCGGTGAGCG
TGGGTCTCGCGGTATCATTGCAGCACTGGGGCCAGATGGTAAGCCCTCCCGTATCGTAGTTATCTACACG
ACGGGGAGTCAGGCAACTATGGATGAACGAAATAGACAGATCGCTGAGATAGGTGCCTCACTGATTAAGC
ATTGGTAACTGTCAGACCAAGTTTACTCATATATACTTTAGATTGATTTAAAACTTCATTTTTAATTTAA
AAGGATCTAGGTGAAGATCCTTTTTGATAATCTCATGACCAAAATCCCTTAACGTGAGTTTTCGTTCCAC
TGAGTGTCAGACCCCGTAGAAAAGATCAAAGGATCTTCTTGAGATCCTTTTTTTCTGCGCGTAATCTGCT
GCTTGCAAACAAAAAAACCACCGCTACCAGCGGTGGTTTGTTTGCCGGATCAAGAGCTACCAACTCTTTT
TCCGAAGGTAACTGGCTTCAGCAGAGCGCAGATACCAAATACTGTTCTTCTAGTGTAGCCGTAGTTAGGC
CACCACTTCAAGAACTCTGTAGCACCGCCTACATACCTCGCTCTGCTAATCCTGTTACCAGTGGCTGCTG
CCAGTGGCGATAAGTCGTGTCTTACCGGGTTGGACTCAAGACGATAGTTACCGGATAAGGCGCAGCGGTC
GGGCTGAACGGGGGGTTCGTGCACACAGCCCAGCTTGGAGCGAACGACCTACACCGAACTGAGATACCTA
CAGCGTGAGCTATGAGAAAGCGCCACGCTTCCCGAAGGGAGAAAGGCGGACAGGTATCCGGTAAGCGGCA
GGGTCGGAACAGGAGAGCGCACGAGGGAGCTTCCAGGGGGAAACGCCTGGTATCTTTATAGTCCTGTCGG
GTTTCGCCACCTCTGACTTGAGCGTCGATTTTTGTGATGCTCGTCAGGGGGGCGGAGCCTATGGAAAAAC
GCCAGCAACGCGGCCTTTTTACGGTTCCTGGCCTTTTGCTGGCCTTTTGCTCACATGTTCTTTCCTGCGT
TATCCCCTGATTCTGTGGATAACCGTATTACCGCCTTTGAGTGAGCTGATACCGCTCGCCGCAGCCGAAC
GACCGAGCGCAGCGAGTCAGTGAGCGAGGAAGCGGAAGAGCGCCCAATACGCAAACCGCCTCTCCCCGCG
CGTTGGCCGATTCATTAATGCAGCTGGCACGACAGGTTTCCCGACTGGAAAGCGGGCAGTGAGCGCAACG
CAATTAATGTGAGTTAGCTCACTCATTAGGCACCCTAGGCTTTACACTTTATGCTTCCGGCTCGTATGTT
GTGTGGAATTGTGAGCGGATAACAATTTCACACAGGAAACAGCTATGACCATGATTACGCCAAGCTCTAG
CTAGAGGTCGACGGTATCGAGCCCCAGCTGGTTCTTTCCGCCTCAGAAGCCATAGAGCCCACCGCATCCC
CAGCATGCCTGCTATTGTCTTCCCAATCCTCCCCCTTGCTGTCCTGCCCCACCCCACCCCCCAGAATAGA
ATGACACCTACTCAGACAATGCGATGCAATTTTCTCATTTTATTAGGAAAGGACAGTGGGAGTGGCACCT
TCCAGGGTCAAGGAAGGCACGGGGGAGGGGCAAACAACAGATGGCTGGCAACTAGAAGGCACAGTCGAGG
CTGATCAGCGGGTTTAAACTCAATGGTGATGGTGATGATGACCGGTTAGACTTTCCTCTTCTTCTTGGGA
GAACCACCAGACTTGTACAGCTCGTCCATGCCGAGAGTGATCCCGGCGGCGGTCACGAACTCCAGCAGGA
CCATGTGATCGCGCTTCTCGTTGGGGTCTTTGCTCAGGGCGGACTGGGTGCTCAGGTAGTGGTTGTCGGG
CAGCAGCACGGGGCCGTCGCCGATGGGGGTGTTCTGCTGGTAGTGGTCGGCGAGCTGCACGCTGCCGTCC
TCGATGTTGTGGCGGATCTTGAAGTTCACCTTGATGCCGTTCTTCTGCTTGTCGGCCATGATATAGACGT
TGTGGCTGTTGTAGTTGTACTCCAGCTTGTGCCCCAGGATGTTGCCGTCCTCCTTGAAGTCGATGCCCTT
CAGCTCGATGCGGTTCACCAGGGTGTCGCCCTCGAACTTCACCTCGGCGCGGGTCTTGTAGTTGCCGTCG
TCCTTGAAGAAGATGGTGCGCTCCTGGACGTAGCCTTCGGGCATGGCGGACTTGAAGAAGTCGTGCTGCT
TCATGTGGTCGGGGTAGCGGCTGAAGCACTGCACTCCATAGGTCAGGGTGGTCACGAGGGTGGGCCAGGG
CACGGGCAGCTTGCCGGTGGTGCAGATGAACTTCAGGGTCAGCTTGCCGTAGGTGGCATCGCCCTCGCCC
TCGCCGGACACGCTGAACTTGTGGCCGTTTACGTCGCCGTCCAGCTCGACCAGGATGGGCACCACCCCGG
TGAACAGCTCCTCGCCCTTGCTCACCATAGGTCCAGGGTTCTCCTCCACGTCTCCAGCCTGCTTCAGCAG
GCTGAAGTTAGTAGCTCCGCTTCCGACTTTCCTCTTCTTCTTGGGCTCGAATTCGCTGCCGTCGGCGGTT
CTTTTTGAGCCGCCAGAGGGTGATGAATTTTCTATGAGGAGGGTAGAGGTGTCTGGAGTCTCTGTGATGG
CTGCCTTTCGGGCCGCTTGGTCAGCCATCCGGTTGCCTCTAGCCTCGGCGCTGTGTCCCTTTTGATGTCC
TGGACAATGGATTATGCTAAGTCTTTTGGGCAGAAAGAGGGCTTTTAGTAGGGCCAAGATCTCGTCTTTA
TTTTTGATCTCTTTGCCTTCTGATGTGAGCCACCCACGCCTTCTGTATATTTCTCCATGGATATGGGCAG
TAGCAAAAGCATAACGGCTATCAGTATAAACATTTAGCTTCTTACCTTCTGCCATCTTTAGGGCCTGGGT
GAGTGCTATCAGTTCAGCCCGCTGAGCGGATGTCCCGGCTGGCAGGGCTTTAGCCCAGATTACCTCGGTC
TCGGTGGTCACCGCAGCTCCCGCCTTACGCTGTCCCTCTTGTAAGAGACTGCTTCCATCCGTGTACCAGG
TGTGGTCGGCGTCTGGGAGCGGCTGGTCCGTTAGGTCGGGTCGGGTTCCGTGGGCTTCGGCCAGGATATC
AAGGCAGTTGTGTTGCAGCCCTTCCTCAGGCAGTGGGAGCAGCGTAGCCGGGTTCAGGGCTACCACCGGT
CCGAACTGGACCCGGTCCGTGTCCAAAAGCAAGGCCTGATAGTGAGTCATCCGGGCGTTGGAAAGCCAGC
GGTCGGGGGGTTGTTTGACTAGTGCCTCTACTGCATGGGGGGCCAGAATGACTAGTGGCTGTCCCATGGT
TAGCTTGCCTGCATCCTTTGTCAGTACGGCAATGGCTGCTACCATCCGTAGGCAAGGGGGCCACCCAGCT
GCTACTGGGTCTAGCTTTTTGGACAGGTAGGCCACCGGCCGACGCCAAGGTCCCAGTTTTTGCGTTAGGA
CACCTTTGGCGTAGCCCTGCTTCTCGTCGACAAAGAGTTCAAAGGGCTTAGTCAAATCTGGCAACCCCAG
GGCTGGGGCAGTTAGAAGAGCTTGCTTGATTTCTTGATAGGCCTTTTGTTGGTCTGGGCCCCAATTAAAC
AGAGTCCCCGGTTTGGTGAGAGGGTACAGGGGGGCTGCCATTTCTGCAAACCCAGGGATGAAGAGGCGAC
AGAAGCCTGCCTTCCCTAGGAACTCCCTTAGTTGTCGAGGGGTCTTCGGAGTAGGCTGCCCCATCACAGT
CTCTTTTCTGGCCTCAGTCAGCCATCTCTGACCCTCTTTTAGAAGATACCCCAGATACTTGACCTGTTTC
TGGCAAATTTGGGCTTTCTTGGCCGAGGCCCGATACCCGAGGTTCCCTAGGGTTTGTAACAGGGCCCGAG
TACCTTGTTGGCAGTCTAGCTCAGAAGTGGCGGCCAGCAGTAAGTCATCCACGTACTGTAGCAGGATCAA
GTCTGGGTGCTGGATCCGGAAGTCTGCTAGGTCTCTGTGCAGTGCCTCATTAAACAGGGTGGGACTGTTT
TTGAAACCCTGTGGGAGTCTGGTCCAGGTCAATTGTCCTGAGATTCCCATCTCTGGATCTCTCCACTCAA
AGGCGAAGAGAGGCTGACTGGTGGGGTGGAGTCTCAGGCAGAAAAAGGCATCCTTTAAATCAAGCACAGT
GTACCACTGGTGGGACGGTGGGAGCCCGCTCAAGAGGTTGTAAGGGTTGGGCACGGTGGGGTGGATGTCT
TCCACCCGCTTGTTGACTTCTCTCAGATCCTGGACAGGCCTATAATCATTAGTCCCTGGTTTCTTAACGG
GTAGCAGGGGCGTGTTCCAGGGGGACTGGCAGGGTACCAGTATTCCCTGGTCCAACAGTCTCTGTATGTG
GGGCTTGATCCCCAGTCTGGCTTCTTGTGACATGGGGTATTGTTTTATGGACACGGGGGTAGAGGTTGCT
TTCAGAGGTATGATCAGAGGAGCTTGGCGAACTGCCAGTCCCATGCCCCCGGTTTCCGCCCAGGCCTGAG
GAAAATCAGACAGCCATGTGGACCCTAGAGAAACATCTGGCTCTTTTGAGGTCTCATGTAGCCGATACTC
ATCTTCTATATTTAGGGTGCTGCTGCCGCCGCTGCTGCCGCCACTGCTCTCTGGTGTTGCTGACTCGCTT
GTTCCTGGTGTCTCGCTGCCAGAGGATCCTCCGCTAGATCCTCCAGAGTCACCTCCCAGCTGAGACAGGT
CGATCCGTGTCTCGTACAGGCCGGTGATGCTCTGGTGGATCAGGGTGGCGTCCAGCACCTCTTTGGTGCT
GGTGTACCTCTTCCGGTCGATGGTGGTGTCAAAGTACTTGAAGGCGGCAGGGGCTCCCAGATTGGTCAGG
GTAAACAGGTGGATGATATTCTCGGCCTGCTCTCTGATGGGCTTATCCCGGTGCTTGTTGTAGGCGGACA
GCACTTTGTCCAGATTAGCGTCGGCCAGGATCACTCTCTTGGAGAACTCGCTGATCTGCTCGATGATCTC
GTCCAGGTAGTGCTTGTGCTGTTCCACAAACAGCTGTTTCTGCTCATTATCCTCGGGGGAGCCCTTCAGC
TTCTCATAGTGGCTGGCCAGGTACAGGAAGTTCACATATTTGGAGGGCAGGGCCAGTTCGTTTCCCTTCT
GCAGTTCGCCGGCAGAGGCCAGCATTCTCTTCCGGCCGTTTTCCAGCTCGAACAGGGAGTACTTAGGCAG
CTTGATGATCAGGTCCTTTTTCACTTCTTTGTAGCCCTTGGCTTCCAGAAAGTCGATGGGATTCTTCTCG
AAGCTGCTTCTTTCCATGATGGTGATCCCCAGCAGCTCTTTCACACTCTTCAGTTTCTTGGACTTGCCCT
TTTCCACTTTGGCCACCACCAGCACAGAATAGGCCACGGTGGGGCTGTCGAAGCCGCCGTACTTCTTAGG
GTCCCAGTCCTTCTTTCTGGCGATCAGCTTATCGCTGTTCCTCTTGGGCAGGATAGACTCTTTGCTGAAG
CCGCCTGTCTGCACCTCGGTCTTTTTCACGATATTCACTTGGGGCATGCTCAGCACTTTCCGCACGGTGG
CAAAATCCCGGCCCTTATCCCACACGATCTCCCCGGTTTCGCCGTTTGTCTCGATCAGAGGCCGCTTCCG
GATCTCGCCGTTGGCCAGGGTAATCTCGGTCTTGAAAAAGTTCATGATGTTGCTGTAGAAGAAGTACTTG
GCGGTAGCCTTGCCGATTTCCTGCTCGCTCTTGGCGATCATCTTCCGCACGTCGTACACCTTGTAGTCGC
CGTACACGAACTCGCTTTCCAGCTTAGGGTACTTTTTGATCAGGGCGGTTCCCACGACGGCGTTCAGGTA
GGCGTCGTGGGCGTGGTGGTAGTTGTTGATCTCGCGCACTTTGTAAAACTGGAAATCCTTCCGGAAATCG
GACACCAGCTTGGACTTCAGGGTGATCACTTTCACTTCCCGGATCAGCTTGTCATTCTCGTCGTACTTAG
TGTTCATCCGGGAGTCCAGGATCTGTGCCACGTGCTTTGTGATCTGCCGGGTTTCCACCAGCTGTCTCTT
GATGAAGCCGGCCTTATCCAGTTCGCTCAGGCCGCCTCTCTCGGCCTTGGTCAGATTGTCGAACTTTCTC
TGGGTAATCAGCTTGGCGTTCAGCAGCTGCCGCCAGTAGTTCTTCATCTTCTTCACGACCTCTTCGGAGG
GCACGTTGTCGCTCTTGCCCCGGTTCTTGTCGCTTCTGGTCAGCACCTTGTTGTCGATGGAGTCGTCCTT
CAGAAAGCTCTGAGGCACGATAGCGTCCACATCGTAGTCGGACAGCCGGTTGATGTCCAGTTCCTGGTCC
ACGTACATATCCCGCCCATTCTGCAGGTAGTACAGGTACAGCTTCTCGTTCTGCAGCTGGGTGTTTTCCA
CGGGGTGTTCTTTCAGGATCTGGCTGCCCAGCTCTTTGATGCCCTCTTCGATCCGCTTCATTCTCTCGCG
GCTGTTCTTCTGTCCCTTCTGGGTGGTCTGGTTCTCTCTGGCCATTTCGATCACGATGTTCTCGGGCTT
Features (pLannotate 1.2.2; 18 found; start..end, strand, type, name):
    658..2259    -  CDS            Cas9(N): N-terminal portion of Streptococcus pyogenes Cas9 (Zetsche et al., 2015)
   2330..2348    -  promoter       T7 promoter: promoter for bacteriophage T7 RNA polymerase
   2390..2593    -  promoter       CMV promoter: human cytomegalovirus (CMV) immediate early promoter
   2594..2973    -  enhancer       CMV enhancer: human cytomegalovirus immediate early enhancer
   3128..3172    +  misc_feature   bom (fragment): basis of mobility region from pBR322
   3243..3347    +  promoter       AmpR promoter: bla
   3348..4208    +  CDS            AmpR: β-lactamase; bla; confers resistance to ampicillin, carbenicillin, and related antibiotics
   4379..4967    +  rep_origin     ori: high-copy-number ColE1/pMB1/pBR322/pUC origin of replication
   5150..5242    +  CDS            lacI (fragment): lac repressor; lacI; The lac repressor binds to the lac operator to inhibit transcription in E. coli. This inhibition can be relieved by adding lactose or isopropyl-β-D-thiogalactopyranoside (IPTG).
   5255..5276    +  protein_bind   CAP binding site: CAP binding activates transcription in the presence of cAMP. E. coli catabolite activator protein
   5291..5321    +  promoter       lac promoter: promoter for the E. coli lac operon
   5329..5345    +  protein_bind   lac operator: The lac repressor binds to the lac operator to inhibit transcription in E. coli. This inhibition can be relieved by adding lactose or isopropyl-β-D-thiogalactopyranoside (IPTG). lac repressor encoded by lacI
   5394..5410    -  misc_feature   MCS (fragment): pBluescript multiple cloning site
   5415..5436    -  promoter       SV40 promoter (fragment): SV40 enhancer and early promoter
   5440..5664    -  polyA_signal   bGH poly(A) signal: bovine growth hormone polyadenylation signal
   5752..6468    -  CDS            EGFP: EGFP is a basic (constitutively fluorescent) green fluorescent protein published in 1996, derived from Aequorea victoria. It is reported to be a rapidly-maturing weak dimer with moderate acid sensitivity.
   6597..8628    -  CDS            gag-pol (fragment): Moloney murine leukemia virus Gag-Pol polyprotein; gag-pol; contains a read-through stop codon
   8732..657     -  CDS            Cas9(C) (fragment) (across the origin): C-terminal portion of Streptococcus pyogenes Cas9 (Zetsche et al., 2015)
