[The description below was written by a language model from this plasmid's Addgene catalogue record, the feature table of its GenBank file and pLannotate feature annotations shown in this document.]
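Description:
pCMV-PE2-P2A-GFP is a 10,569 bp mammalian expression plasmid on a pCMV backbone that delivers the PE2 prime editor together with a fluorescent marker of expression. It is maintained in E. coli through a high-copy ColE1/pUC-type origin and selected with ampicillin via the bla gene. Remnants of a lac promoter, operator and CAP binding site sit in the bacterial portion of the backbone. The depositor notes that the plasmid may run as a dimer.

The roughly 7.2 kb insert is a single open reading frame driven by the CMV enhancer and immediate-early promoter and terminated by the bGH polyadenylation signal. A T7 promoter lies just upstream of the coding region. The frame begins with an SV40 nuclear localization signal, followed by the H840A nickase form of Streptococcus pyogenes Cas9. After a short unannotated gap, presumably a linker, comes an engineered Moloney murine leukemia virus reverse transcriptase carrying the D200N, T306K, W313F, T330P and L603W substitutions, then a second SV40 NLS. A P2A peptide from porcine teschovirus-1 then causes ribosomal skipping, so that GFP (identified as EGFP by automated annotation, and itself followed by a short SV40 NLS) is released as a separate protein from the same transcript.

GFP fluorescence therefore reports which transfected cells are producing the editor, which allows them to be identified or enriched. The plasmid supplies only the protein component for prime editing in mammalian cells. No guide RNA cassette is annotated, so the prime editing guide RNA that specifies the target and templates the edit must be provided separately. The two feature tables describe the same sequence in opposite orientations and with different start points.
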