Addgene plasmid #132776: pCMV-PE2-P2A-GFP
Purpose: Prime editing in mammalian cells with co-translational GFP expression
Depositing lab: David Liu. Depositing organization: Broad Institute. Publication: Search-and-replace genome editing without double-strand breaks or donor DNA. Anzalone AV, Randolph PB, Davis JR, Sousa AA, Koblan LW, Levy JM, Chen PJ, Wilson C, Newby GA, Raguram A, Liu DR. Nature. 2019 Oct 21. pii: 10.1038/s41586-019-1711-4. doi: 10.1038/s41586-019-1711-4. PubMed 31634902.
Backbone
  Vector backbone: pCMV
  Vector type: Mammalian Expression
Growth in bacteria
  Bacterial resistance: Ampicillin, 100 μg/mL
  Growth temperature: 37°C
  Growth strain: DH5alpha
  Copy number: High Copy
Gene/Insert
  Gene/Insert name: PE2-P2A-GFP (alt name: Cas9(H840A)-M-MLVrt(D200N, T306K, W313F, T330P, L603W)-P2A-GFP)
  Species: Synthetic; Cas9 is from S. pyogenes; M-MLV RT is from the Moloney murine leukemia virus
  Insert size (bp): 7170
  Mutation: See manuscript
  Promoter: CMV
  Tag / fusion protein: SV40 NLS (N terminal on backbone); SV40 NLS (C terminal on backbone)
  Cloning method: Ligation Independent Cloning
  Sequencing primers: 5′ T7-forward; 3′ BGH-reverse
Terms and licenses: Academic/Nonprofit Terms; Industry Terms: Not Available to Industry
Depositor comments: Please note that this plasmid may run as a dimer.
How to cite: pCMV-PE2-P2A-GFP was a gift from David Liu (Addgene plasmid # 132776 ; http://n2t.net/addgene:132776 ; RRID:Addgene_132776)
